>Addgene plasmid #244900 | attB-CT-mCherry-linker-attB-AG::pUC-GW-Kan | addgene full sequence | sequence record 492598 | Addgene NGS Result
TTTTGAAAAAGCCGTTTCTGTAATGAAGGAGAAAACTCACCGAGGCAGTTCCATAGGATGGCAAGATCCT
GGTATCGGTCTGCGATTCCGACTCGTCCAACATCAATACAACCTATTAATTTCCCCTCGTCAAAAATAAG
GTTATCAAGTGAGAAATCACCATGAGTGACGACTGAATCCGGTGAGAATGGCAAAAGTTTATGCATTTCT
TTCCAGACTTGTTCAACAGGCCAGCCATTACGCTCGTCATCAAAATCACTCGCATCAACCAAACCGTTAT
TCATTCGTGATTGCGCCTGAGCGAGACGAAATACGCGATCGCTGTTAAAAGGACAATTACAAACAGGAAT
CGAATGCAACCGGCGCAGGAACACTGCCAGCGCATCAACAATATTTTCACCTGAATCAGGATATTCTTCT
AATACCTGGAATGCTGTTTTCCCAGGGATCGCAGTGGTGAGTAACCATGCATCATCAGGAGTACGGATAA
AATGCTTGATGGTCGGAAGAGGCATAAATTCCGTCAGCCAGTTTAGTCTGACCATCTCATCTGTAACATC
ATTGGCAACGCTACCTTTGCCATGTTTCAGAAACAACTCTGGCGCATCGGGCTTCCCATACAATCGATAG
ATTGTCGCACCTGATTGCCCGACATTATCGCGAGCCCATTTATACCCATATAAATCAGCATCCATGTTGG
AATTTAATCGCGGCCTAGAGCAAGACGTTTCCCGTTGAATATGGCTCATACTCTTCCTTTTTCAATATTA
TTGAAGCATTTATCAGGGTTATTGTCTCATGAGCGGATACATATTTGAATGTATTTAGAAAAATAAACAA
ATAGGGGTTCCGCGCACATTTCCCCGAAAAGTGCCACCTGACGTCTAAGAAACCATTATTATCATGACAT
TAACCTATAAAAATAGGCGTATCACGAGGCCCTTTCGTCTCGCGCGTTTCGGTGATGACGGTGAAAACCT
CTGACACATGCAGCTCCCGGAGACGGTCACAGCTTGTCTGTAAGCGGATGCCGGGAGCAGACAAGCCCGT
CAGGGCGCGTCAGCGGGTGTTGGCGGGTGTCGGGGCTGGCTTAACTATGCGGCATCAGAGCAGATTGTAC
TGAGAGTGCACCATATGCGGTGTGAAATACCGCACAGATGCGTAAGGAGAAAATACCGCATCAGGCGCCA
TTCGCCATTCAGGCTGCGCAACTGTTGGGAAGGGCGATCGGTGCGGGCCTCTTCGCTATTACGCCAGCTG
GCGAAAGGGGGATGTGCTGCAAGGCGATTAAGTTGGGTAACGCCAGGGTTTTCCCAGTCACGACGTTGTA
AAACGACGGCCAGTGAATTGACGCGTATTGGGATGAAGACAAGGCCGGCTTGTCGACGACGGCGCTCTCC
GTCGTCAGGATCATCCGGATGGTGAGCAAGGGCGAGGAGGATAACTCCGCCATCATCAAGGAGTTCCTGC
GCTTCAAGGTGCACATGGAGGGCTCCGTGAACGGCCACGAGTTCGAGATCGAGGGCGAGGGCGAGGGCCG
CCCCTACGAGGGCACCCAGACCGCCAAGCTGAAGGTGACCAAGGGTGGCCCCCTGCCCTTCGCCTGGGAC
ATCCTGTCCCCTCAGTTCATGTACGGCTCCAAGGCCTACGTGAAGCACCCCGCCGACATCCCCGACTACT
TGAAGCTGTCCTTCCCCGAGGGCTTCAAGTGGGAGCGCGTGATGAACTTCGAGGACGGCGGCGTGGTGAC
CGTGACCCAGGACTCCTCTCTGCAGGACGGCGAGTTCATCTACAAGGTGAAGCTGCGCGGCACCAACTTC
CCCTCCGACGGCCCCGTAATGCAGAAGAAAACCATGGGCTGGGAGGCCTCCTCCGAGCGGATGTACCCCG
AGGACGGCGCCCTGAAGGGCGAGATCAAGCAGAGGCTGAAGCTGAAGGACGGCGGCCACTACGACGCTGA
GGTCAAGACCACCTACAAGGCCAAGAAGCCCGTGCAGCTGCCCGGCGCCTACAACGTCAACATCAAGTTG
GACATCACCTCCCACAACGAGGACTACACCATCGTGGAACAGTACGAACGCGCCGAGGGCCGCCACTCCA
CCGGCGGCATGGACGAGCTGTACAAGGGAGGCTCCGGAGGTGGCTCTGGAAAGGCCGGCTTGTCGACGAC
GGCGAGCTCCGTCGTCAGGATCATCCGGGGCCGAGTCTTCATCCCAATGGCGCGCCGAGCTTGGCTCGAG
CATGGTCATAGCTGTTTCCTGTGTGAAATTGTTATCCGCTCACAATTCCACACAACATACGAGCCGGAAG
CATAAAGTGTAAAGCCTGGGGTGCCTAATGAGTGAGCTAACTCACATTAATTGCGTTGCGCTCACTGCCC
GCTTTCCAGTCGGGAAACCTGTCGTGCCAGCTGCATTAATGAATCGGCCAACGCGCGGGGAGAGGCGGTT
TGCGTATTGGGCGCTCTTCCGCTTCCTCGCTCACTGACTCGCTGCGCTCGGTCGTTCGGCTGCGGCGAGC
GGTATCAGCTCACTCAAAGGCGGTAATACGGTTATCCACAGAATCAGGGGATAACGCAGGAAAGAACATG
TGAGCAAAAGGCCAGCAAAAGGCCAGGAACCGTAAAAAGGCCGCGTTGCTGGCGTTTTTCCATAGGCTCC
GCCCCCCTGACGAGCATCACAAAAATCGACGCTCAAGTCAGAGGTGGCGAAACCCGACAGGACTATAAAG
ATACCAGGCGTTTCCCCCTGGAAGCTCCCTCGTGCGCTCTCCTGTTCCGACCCTGCCGCTTACCGGATAC
CTGTCCGCCTTTCTCCCTTCGGGAAGCGTGGCGCTTTCTCATAGCTCACGCTGTAGGTATCTCAGTTCGG
TGTAGGTCGTTCGCTCCAAGCTGGGCTGTGTGCACGAACCCCCCGTTCAGCCCGACCGCTGCGCCTTATC
CGGTAACTATCGTCTTGAGTCCAACCCGGTAAGACACGACTTATCGCCACTGGCAGCAGCCACTGGTAAC
AGGATTAGCAGAGCGAGGTATGTAGGCGGTGCTACAGAGTTCTTGAAGTGGTGGCCTAACTACGGCTACA
CTAGAAGAACAGTATTTGGTATCTGCGCTCTGCTGAAGCCAGTTACCTTCGGAAAAAGAGTTGGTAGCTC
TTGATCCGGCAAACAAACCACCGCTGGTAGCGGTGGTTTTTTTGTTTGCAAGCAGCAGATTACGCGCAGA
AAAAAAGGATCTCAAGAAGATCCTTTGATCTTTTCTACGGGGTCTGACGCTCAGTGGAACGAAAACTCAC
GTTAAGGGATTTTGGTCATGAGATTATCAAAAAGGATCTTCACCTAGATCCTTTTAAATTAAAAATGAAG
TTTTAAATCAATCTAAAGTATATATGAGTAAACTTGGTCTGACAGTTAGAAAAACTCATCGAGCATCAAA
TGAAACTGCAATTTATTCATATCAGGATTATCAATACCATAT
Features (pLannotate 1.2.2; 11 found; start..end, strand, type, name):
    750..854     -  promoter       AmpR promoter: bla
    949..984     +  CDS            rop (fragment): Rop protein, which maintains plasmids at low copy number; rop
   1086..1185    +  misc_feature   bom (fragment): basis of mobility region from pBR322
   1191..1348    -  CDS            lacZα (fragment): LacZα fragment of β-galactosidase; lacZ fragment
   1419..2126    +  CDS            mCherry: mCherry is a basic (constitutively fluorescent) red fluorescent protein published in 2004, derived from Discosoma sp.. It is reported to be a very rapidly-maturing monomer with low acid sensitivity.
   2269..2285    -  protein_bind   lac operator: The lac repressor binds to the lac operator to inhibit transcription in E. coli. This inhibition can be relieved by adding lactose or isopropyl-β-D-thiogalactopyranoside (IPTG). lac repressor encoded by lacI
   2293..2323    -  promoter       lac promoter: promoter for the E. coli lac operon
   2338..2359    -  protein_bind   CAP binding site: CAP binding activates transcription in the presence of cAMP. E. coli catabolite activator protein
   2372..2464    -  CDS            lacI (fragment): lac repressor; lacI; The lac repressor binds to the lac operator to inhibit transcription in E. coli. This inhibition can be relieved by adding lactose or isopropyl-β-D-thiogalactopyranoside (IPTG).
   2647..3235    -  rep_origin     ori: high-copy-number ColE1/pMB1/pBR322/pUC origin of replication
   3406..749     -  CDS            KanR (across the origin): aminoglycoside phosphotransferase; aph(3')-Ia; confers resistance to kanamycin in bacteria or G418 (Geneticin®) in eukaryotes
