>Addgene plasmid #244900 | attB-CT-mCherry-linker-attB-AG::pUC-GW-Kan | analyzer sequence | sequence record 481606
TTTTGAAAAAGCCGTTTCTGTAATGAAGGAGAAAACTCACCGAGGCAGTTCCATAGGATGGCAAGATCCT
GGTATCGGTCTGCGATTCCGACTCGTCCAACATCAATACAACCTATTAATTTCCCCTCGTCAAAAATAAG
GTTATCAAGTGAGAAATCACCATGAGTGACGACTGAATCCGGTGAGAATGGCAAAAGTTTATGCATTTCT
TTCCAGACTTGTTCAACAGGCCAGCCATTACGCTCGTCATCAAAATCACTCGCATCAACCAAACCGTTAT
TCATTCGTGATTGCGCCTGAGCGAAACGAAATACGCGATCGCTGTTAAAAGGACAATTACAAACAGGAAT
CGAATGCAACCGGCGCAGGAACACTGCCAGCGCATCAACAATATTTTCACCTGAATCAGGATATTCTTCT
AATACCTGGAATGCTGTTTTCCCAGGGATCGCAGTGGTGAGTAACCATGCATCATCAGGAGTACGGATAA
AATGCTTGATGGTCGGAAGAGGCATAAATTCCGTCAGCCAGTTTAGTCTGACCATCTCATCTGTAACATC
ATTGGCAACGCTACCTTTGCCATGTTTCAGAAACAACTCTGGCGCATCGGGCTTCCCATACAATCGATAG
ATTGTCGCACCTGATTGCCCGACATTATCGCGAGCCCATTTATACCCATATAAATCAGCATCCATGTTGG
AATTTAATCGCGGCCTAGAGCAAGACGTTTCCCGTTGAATATGGCTCATACTCTTCCTTTTTCAATATTA
TTGAAGCATTTATCAGGGTTATTGTCTCATGAGCGGATACATATTTGAATGTATTTAGAAAAATAAACAA
ATAGGGGTTCCGCGCACATTTCCCCGAAAAGTGCCACCTGACGTCTAAGAAACCATTATTATCATGACAT
TAACCTATAAAAATAGGCGTATCACGAGGCCCTTTTGTCTCGCGCGTTTCGGTGATGACGGTGAAAACCT
CTGACACATGCAGCTCCCGGAGACTGTCACAGCTTGTCTGTAAGCGGATGCCGGGAGCAGACAAGCCCGT
CAGGGCGCGTCAGCGGGTGTTGGCGGGTGTCGGGGCTGGCTTAACTATGCGGCATCAGAGCAGATTGTAC
TGAGAGTGCACCATATGCGGTGTGAAATACCGCACAGATGCGTAAGGAGAAAATACCGCATCAGGCGCCA
TTCGCCATTCAGGCTGCGCAACTGTTGGGAAGGGCGATCGGTGCGGGCCTCTTCGCTATTACGCCAGCTG
GCGAAAGGGGGATGTGCTGCAAGGCGATTAAGTTGGGTAACGCCAGGGTTTTCCCAGTCACGACGTTGTA
AAACGACGGCCAGTGAATTGACGCGTATTGGGATGAAGACAAGGCCGGCTTGTCGACGACGGCGCTCTCC
GTCGTCAGGATCATCCGGATGGTGAGCAAGGGCGAGGAGGATAACTCCGCCATCATCAAGGAGTTCCTGC
GCTTCAAGGTGCACATGGAGGGCTCCGTGAACGGCCACGAGTTCGAGATCGAGGGCGAGGGCGAGGGCCG
CCCCTACGAGGGCACCCAGACCGCCAAGCTGAAGGTGACCAAGGGTGGCCCCCTGCCCTTCGCCTGGGAC
ATCCTGTCCCCTCAGTTCATGTACGGCTCCAAGGCCTACGTGAAGCACCCCGCCGACATCCCCGACTACT
TGAAGCTGTCCTTCCCCGAGGGCTTCAAGTGGGAGCGCGTGATGAACTTCGAGGACGGCGGCGTGGTGAC
CGTGACCCAGGACTCCTCTCTGCAGGACGGCGAGTTCATCTACAAGGTGAAGCTGCGCGGCACCAACTTC
CCCTCCGACGGCCCCGTAATGCAGAAGAAAACCATGGGCTGGGAGGCCTCCTCCGAGCGGATGTACCCCG
AGGACGGCGCCCTGAAGGGCGAGATCAAGCAGAGGCTGAAGCTGAAGGACGGCGGCCACTACGACGCTGA
GGTCAAGACCACCTACAAGGCCAAGAAGCCCGTGCAGCTGCCCGGCGCCTACAACGTCAACATCAAGTTG
GACATCACCTCCCACAACGAGGACTACACCATCGTGGAACAGTACGAACGCGCCGAGGGCCGCCACTCCA
CCGGCGGCATGGACGAGCTGTACAAGGGAGGCTCCGGAGGTGGCTCTGGAAAGGCCGGCTTGTCGACGAC
GGCGGACTCCGTCGTCAGGATCATCCGGGGCCGAGTCTTCATCCCAATGGCGCGCCGAGCTTGGCTCGAG
CATGGTCATAGCTGTTTCCTGTGTGAAATTGTTATCCGCTCACAATTCCACACAACATACGAGCCGGAAG
CATAAAGTGTAAAGCCTGGGGTGCCTAATGAGTGAGCTAACTCACATTAATTGCGTTGCGCTCACTGCCC
GCTTTCCAGTCGGGAAACCTGTCGTGCCAGCTGCATTAATGAATCGGCCAACGCGCGGGGAGAGGCGGTT
TGCGTATTGGGCGCTGTTCCGCTTCCTCGCTCACTGACTCGCTGCGCTCGGTCGTTCGGCTGCGGCGAGC
GGTATCAGCTCACTCAAAGGCGGTAATACGGTTATCCACAGAATCAGGGGATAACGCAGGAAAGAACATG
TGAGCAAAAGGCCAGCAAAAGGCCAGGAACCGTAAAAAGGCCGCGTTGCTGGCGTTTTTCCATAGGCTCC
GCCCCCCTGACGAGCATCACAAAAATCGACGCTCAAGTCAGAGGTGGCGAAACCCGACAGGACTATAAAG
ATACCAGGCGTTTCCCCCTGGAAGCTCCCTCGTGCGCTCTCCTGTTCCGACCCTGCCGCTTACCGGATAC
CTGTCCGCCTTTCTCCCTTCGGGAAGCGTGGCGCTTTCTCATAGCTCACGCTGTAGGTATCTCAGTTCGG
TGTAGGTCGTTCGCTCCAAGCTGGGCTGTGTGCACGAACCCCCCGTTCAGCCCGACCGCTGCGCCTTATC
CGGTAACTATCGTCTTGAGTCCAACCCGGTAAGACACGACTTATCGCCACTGGCAGCAGCCACTGGTAAC
AGGATTAGCAGAGCGAGGTATGTAGGCGGTGCTACAGAGTTCTTGAAGTGGTGGCCTAACTACGGCTACA
CTAGAAGAACAGTATTTGGTATCTGCGCTCTGCTGAAGCCAGTTACCTTCGGAAAAAGAGTTGGTAGCTC
TTGATCCGGCAAACAAACCACCGCTGGTAGCGGTGGTTTTTTTGTTTGCAAGCAGCAGATTACGCGCAGA
AAAAAAGGATCTCAAGAAGATCCTTTGATCTTTTCTACGGGGTCTGACGCTCAGTGGAACGAAAACTCAC
GTTAAGGGATTTTGGTCATGAGATTATCAAAAAGGATCTTCACCTAGATCCTTTTAAATTAAAAATGAAG
TTTTAAATCAATCTAAAGTATATATGAGTAAACTTGGTCTGACAGTTAGAAAAACTCATCGAGCATCAAA
TGAAACTGCAATTTATTCATATCAGGATTATCAATACCATAT
Features (pLannotate 1.2.2; 11 found; start..end, strand, type, name):
    750..854     -  promoter       AmpR promoter: bla
    949..984     +  CDS            rop (fragment): Rop protein, which maintains plasmids at low copy number; rop
   1086..1185    +  misc_feature   bom (fragment): basis of mobility region from pBR322
   1191..1348    -  CDS            lacZα (fragment): LacZα fragment of β-galactosidase; lacZ fragment
   1419..2126    +  CDS            mCherry: mCherry is a basic (constitutively fluorescent) red fluorescent protein published in 2004, derived from Discosoma sp.. It is reported to be a very rapidly-maturing monomer with low acid sensitivity.
   2269..2285    -  protein_bind   lac operator: The lac repressor binds to the lac operator to inhibit transcription in E. coli. This inhibition can be relieved by adding lactose or isopropyl-β-D-thiogalactopyranoside (IPTG). lac repressor encoded by lacI
   2293..2323    -  promoter       lac promoter: promoter for the E. coli lac operon
   2338..2359    -  protein_bind   CAP binding site: CAP binding activates transcription in the presence of cAMP. E. coli catabolite activator protein
   2372..2464    -  CDS            lacI (fragment): lac repressor; lacI; The lac repressor binds to the lac operator to inhibit transcription in E. coli. This inhibition can be relieved by adding lactose or isopropyl-β-D-thiogalactopyranoside (IPTG).
   2647..3235    -  rep_origin     ori: high-copy-number ColE1/pMB1/pBR322/pUC origin of replication
   3406..749     -  CDS            KanR (across the origin): aminoglycoside phosphotransferase; aph(3')-Ia; confers resistance to kanamycin in bacteria or G418 (Geneticin®) in eukaryotes
