[The description below was written by a language model from this plasmid's Addgene catalogue record and pLannotate feature annotations shown in this document.]
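Description:
attB-CT-mCherry-linker-attB-AG::pUC-GW-Kan is a small (about 3.5 kb) bacterial cloning plasmid that serves as a donor for recombinase-mediated integration. It is built on the commercial gene-synthesis backbone pUC-GW-Kan, which replicates in E. coli from a high-copy ColE1/pUC-type origin and is selected with kanamycin through an aminoglycoside phosphotransferase gene driven by the bla (AmpR) promoter. The backbone also carries the usual pUC remnants flanking the cloning site (lac promoter, lac operator, CAP binding site and fragments of lacZα, lacI, rop and bom). These are leftovers of the vector lineage rather than functional parts of the payload.

The payload is a synthetic mCherry coding sequence, encoding a rapidly maturing monomeric red fluorescent protein. The annotation shows no eukaryotic promoter or polyadenylation signal around it, which is consistent with a promoterless tagging cassette meant to take its expression from the locus where it lands. As the plasmid name indicates, mCherry is followed by a linker and bracketed by two attB recombinase attachment sites labelled CT and AG. These labels probably denote distinct central dinucleotides that would make the two sites orthogonal and so favour directional cassette exchange, but the attB sites and linker are not picked up in the automated feature table, and the record does not name the cognate recombinase.

The stated purpose and the associated publication place the plasmid in a one-step tagging approach, in which reagents are delivered simultaneously for rapid site-specific integration. Here the cassette would supply a fluorescent fusion tag at a target site carrying matching attachment sequences. The target cell type or species is not specified.
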