Addgene plasmid #244900: attB-CT-mCherry-linker-attB-AG::pUC-GW-Kan
Purpose: Recombinase-mediated integration
Depositing lab: Andrew Bassett. Depositing organization: Wellcome Sanger Institute. Publication: ONE-STEP tagging: a versatile method for rapid site-specific integration by simultaneous reagent delivery. Migliori V, Bruntraeger MB, Gyulev IS, Lichou F, Burgold T, Gitterman DP, Iwama S, Trinh AL, Washer SJ, Jones CP, Trynka G, Bassett AR. Nucleic Acids Res. 2025 Aug 11;53(15):gkaf809. doi: 10.1093/nar/gkaf809. PubMed 40823809.
Backbone
  Vector backbone: pUC-GW-Kan
  Backbone manufacturer: Genewiz
  Vector type: Unspecified
Growth in bacteria
  Bacterial resistance: Kanamycin, 50 μg/mL
  Growth temperature: 37°C
  Growth strain: DH5alpha
  Copy number: Unknown
Gene/Insert
  Gene/Insert name: mCherry
  Species: Synthetic
Terms and licenses: Academic/Nonprofit Terms; Industry Terms: Not Available to Industry
Depositor comments: Please visit https://doi.org/10.1101/2024.08.29.610246 for the bioRxiv preprint.
How to cite: attB-CT-mCherry-linker-attB-AG::pUC-GW-Kan was a gift from Andrew Bassett (Addgene plasmid # 244900 ; http://n2t.net/addgene:244900 ; RRID:Addgene_244900)
